Addgene plasmid #140659: pMK411 (OsTIR1(F74G) mAID-EGFP-Nluc)
Purpose: OsTIR1(F74G)-P2A-mAID-EGFP-Nluc
Depositing lab: Masato Kanemaki. Depositing organization: National Institute of Genetics. Publication: The auxin-inducible degron 2 technology provides sharp degradation control in yeast, mammalian cells, and mice. Yesbolatova A, Saito Y, Kitamoto N, Makino-Itou H, Ajima R, Nakano R, Nakaoka H, Fukui K, Gamo K, Tominari Y, Takeuchi H, Saga Y, Hayashi KI, Kanemaki MT. Nat Commun. 2020 Nov 11;11(1):5701. doi: 10.1038/s41467-020-19532-z. PubMed 33177522.
Backbone
  Vector backbone: pTSAL200R175-CAGGS-EGFP
  Vector type: Mammalian Expression
  Selectable markers: Hygromycin
Growth in bacteria
  Bacterial resistance: Ampicillin, 100 μg/mL
  Growth temperature: 37°C
  Growth strain: DH5alpha
  Copy number: High Copy
Gene/Insert
  Gene/Insert name: OsTIR1(F74G) mAID-EGFP-Nluc TOL2
  Species: H. sapiens (human)
Terms and licenses: Academic/Nonprofit Terms; Industry Terms: Not Available to Industry
How to cite: pMK411 (OsTIR1(F74G) mAID-EGFP-Nluc) was a gift from Masato Kanemaki (Addgene plasmid # 140659 ; http://n2t.net/addgene:140659 ; RRID:Addgene_140659)
