[The description below was written by a language model from this plasmid's Addgene catalogue record and pLannotate feature annotations shown in this document.]
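Description:
pMK411 (OsTIR1(F74G) mAID-EGFP-Nluc) is a roughly 11 kb mammalian expression plasmid built on the pTSAL200R175-CAGGS-EGFP backbone. It serves as an all-in-one reporter for the auxin-inducible degron 2 (AID2) system. In E. coli it is maintained through a high-copy ColE1/pUC-type origin with ampicillin resistance. It also carries an f1 origin and remnants of a pBluescript-like cloning region: lac promoter/operator, lacZα fragment, and T3 and T7 promoters. The insert name includes "TOL2", and the backbone name suggests Tol2 transposon arms for transposase-mediated genomic integration. However, no Tol2 elements are annotated in either feature table, so this rests on the catalogue naming alone.

The payload is driven by a CAG-type promoter made up of the CMV enhancer, the chicken β-actin promoter and a chimeric intron. According to the record it encodes OsTIR1(F74G)-P2A-mAID-EGFP-Nluc, terminated by an SV40 polyadenylation signal. The first open reading frame is labelled AFB2 by the automated annotation. This is most likely a homology match to the related auxin-receptor F-box protein, since the catalogue identifies it as the rice TIR1 F74G mutant. The P2A peptide is not annotated but would fall in the gap before the mini-AID degron, allowing the receptor and the degron-tagged reporter to be produced as separate proteins from one transcript. The mAID tag makes the EGFP-NanoLuc fusion degradable when the ligand engages OsTIR1(F74G), so depletion can be followed by fluorescence or luminescence.

Downstream, a PGK promoter-hygromycin resistance-PGK poly(A) cassette allows selection of stable cells. It is flanked by two loxP sites in the same orientation, which permits Cre-mediated removal. The two sequence records differ by only a few nucleotides and give the same annotation.
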