Features (pLannotate 1.2.2; 27 found; start..end, strand, type, name):
     33..54      +  protein_bind   CAP binding site: CAP binding activates transcription in the presence of cAMP. E. coli catabolite activator protein
     69..99      +  promoter       lac promoter: promoter for the E. coli lac operon
    103..125     +  protein_bind   lac operator (fragment): The lac repressor binds to the lac operator to inhibit transcription in E. coli. This inhibition can be relieved by adding lactose or isopropyl-β-D-thiogalactopyranoside (IPTG). lac repressor encoded by lacI
    168..186     +  promoter       T3 promoter: promoter for bacteriophage T3 RNA polymerase
    464..843     +  enhancer       CMV enhancer: human cytomegalovirus immediate early enhancer
    845..1122    +  promoter       chicken β-actin promoter: No description available
   1123..2139    +  intron         chimeric intron: chimera between introns from chicken β-actin and rabbit β-globin
   2188..2205    +  misc_feature   MCS (fragment): pUC18/19 multiple cloning site
   2236..3960    +  CDS            AFB2: AFB2_ARATH - Also known as LRF2. Experimental evidence at protein level: Swiss-Prot protein existence level 1. Component of SCF(ASK-cullin-F-box) E3 ubiquitin ligase complexes, which may mediate the ubiquitination and subsequent proteasomal degradation of target proteins. Confers sensitivity to the virulent bacterial pathogen P.syringae (By similarity). Auxin receptor that mediates Aux/IAA proteins proteasomal degradation and auxin- regulated transcription. Involved in embryogenesis regulation by auxin. From Arabidopsis thaliana (Mouse-ear cress).
   4039..4242    +  CDS            mini-AID: minimal degron from the auxin-responsive IAA17 protein of Arabidopsis thaliana (Kubota et al., 2013) acts as an auxin-inducible degron (AID) in the presence of TIR1
   4249..4965    +  CDS            EGFP: EGFP is a basic (constitutively fluorescent) green fluorescent protein published in 1996, derived from Aequorea victoria. It is reported to be a rapidly-maturing weak dimer with moderate acid sensitivity.
   4978..5001    +  misc_feature   MCS (fragment): multiple cloning site
   5002..5517    +  CDS            Nluc: NanoLuc® luciferase human codon-optimized
   5540..5624    +  CDS            large T antigen (fragment): large T antigen from SV40 (simian virus 40)
   5647..5768    +  polyA_signal   SV40 poly(A) signal: SV40 polyadenylation signal
   5799..5832    -  protein_bind   loxP: Cre-mediated recombination occurs in the 8-bp core sequence (GCATACAT). Cre recombinase
   5893..6392    +  promoter       PGK promoter: mouse phosphoglycerate kinase 1 promoter
   6452..7472    +  CDS            HygR (fragment): aminoglycoside phosphotransferase from E. coli; aph(4)-Ia; confers resistance to hygromycin
   7556..8008    +  polyA_signal   PGK poly(A) signal: mouse phosphoglycerate kinase 1 polyadenylation signal
   8035..8068    -  protein_bind   loxP: Cre-mediated recombination occurs in the 8-bp core sequence (GCATACAT). Cre recombinase
   8304..8322    -  promoter       T7 promoter: promoter for bacteriophage T7 RNA polymerase
   8330..8485    +  CDS            lacZα (fragment): LacZα fragment of β-galactosidase; lacZ fragment
   8490..8944    +  rep_origin     f1 ori (sequence partly withheld): f1 bacteriophage origin of replication; arrow indicates direction of (+) strand synthesis
   8970..9074    +  promoter       AmpR promoter: bla
   9075..9935    +  CDS            AmpR: β-lactamase; bla; confers resistance to ampicillin, carbenicillin, and related antibiotics
  10106..10694   +  rep_origin     ori: high-copy-number ColE1/pMB1/pBR322/pUC origin of replication
  10877..20      +  CDS            lacI (fragment) (across the origin): lac repressor; lacI; The lac repressor binds to the lac operator to inhibit transcription in E. coli. This inhibition can be relieved by adding lactose or isopropyl-β-D-thiogalactopyranoside (IPTG).
>Addgene plasmid #140659 | pMK411 (OsTIR1(F74G) mAID-EGFP-Nluc) | addgene full sequence | sequence record 484536 | Addgene Long Read Sequencing Result
GACTGGAAAGCGGGCAGTGAGCGCAACGCAATTAATGTGAGTTAGCTCACTCATTAGGCACCCCAGGCTT
TACACTTTATGCTTCCGGCTCGTATGTTGTGTGGAATTGTGAGCGGATAACAATTTCACACAGGAAACAG
CTATGACCATGATTACGCCAAGCGCGCAATTAACCCTCACTAAAGGGAACAAAAGCTGGAGCTCGGATCT
GCTGGGCTTGCTGAAGGTAGGGGGTCAAGAACCAGAGGTGTAAAGTACTTGAGTAATTTTACTTGATTAC
TGTACTTAAGTATTATTTTTGGGGATTTTTACTTTACTTGAGTACAATTAAAAATCAATACTTTTACTTT
TACTTAATTACATTTTTTTAGAAAAAAAAGTACTTTTTACTCCTTACAATTTTATTTACAGTCAAAAAGT
ACTTATTTTTTGGAGATCACTTGGGCCCTCTAGATGCATGCTCGACATTGATTATTGACTAGTTATTAAT
AGTAATCAATTACGGGGTCATTAGTTCATAGCCCATATATGGAGTTCCGCGTTACATAACTTACGGTAAA
TGGCCCGCCTGGCTGACCGCCCAACGACCCCCGCCCATTGACGTCAATAATGACGTATGTTCCCATAGTA
ACGCCAATAGGGACTTTCCATTGACGTCAATGGGTGGAGTATTTACGGTAAACTGCCCACTTGGCAGTAC
ATCAAGTGTATCATATGCCAAGTACGCCCCCTATTGACGTCAATGACGGTAAATGGCCCGCCTGGCATTA
TGCCCAGTACATGACCTTATGGGACTTTCCTACTTGGCAGTACATCTACGTATTAGTCATCGCTATTACC
ATGGTCGAGGTGAGCCCCACGTTCTGCTTCACTCTCCCCATCTCCCCCCCCTCCCCACCCCCAATTTTGT
ATTTATTTATTTTTTAATTATTTTGTGCAGCGATGGGGGCGGGGGGGGGGGGGGGGCGCGCGCCAGGCGG
GGCGGGGCGGGGCGAGGGGCGGGGCGGGGCGAGGCGGAGAGGTGCGGCGGCAGCCAATCAGAGCGGCGCG
CTCCGAAAGTTTCCTTTTATGGCGAGGCGGCGGCGGCGGCGGCCCTATAAAAAGCGAAGCGCGCGGCGGG
CGGGAGTCGCTGCGCGCTGCCTTCGCCCCGTGCCCCGCTCCGCCGCCGCCTCGCGCCGCCCGCCCCGGCT
CTGACTGACCGCGTTACTCCCACAGGTGAGCGGGCGGGACGGCCCTTCTCCTCCGGGCTGTAATTAGCGC
TTGGTTTAATGACGGCTTGTTTCTTTTCTGTGGCTGCGTGAAAGCCTTGAGGGGCTCCGGGAGGGCCCTT
TGTGCGGGGGGAGCGGCTCGGGGGGTGCGTGCGTGTGTGTGTGCGTGGGGAGCGCCGCGTGCGGCTCCGC
GCTGCCCGGCGGCTGTGAGCGCTGCGGGCGCGGCGCGGGGCTTTGTGCGCTCCGCAGTGTGCGCGAGGGG
AGCGCGGCCGGGGGCGGTGCCCCGCGGTGCGGGGGGGGCTGCGAGGGGAACAAAGGCTGCGTGCGGGGTG
TGTGCGTGGGGGGGTGAGCAGGGGGTGTGGGCGCGTCGGTCGGGCTGCAACCCCCCCTGCACCCCCCTCC
CCGAGTTGCTGAGCACGGCCCGGCTTCGGGTGCGGGGCTCCGTACGGGGCGTGGCGCGGGGCTCGCCGTG
CCGGGCGGGGGGTGGCGGCAGGTGGGGGTGCCGGGCGGGGCGGGGCCGCCTCGGGCCGGGGAGGGCTCGG
GGGAGGGGCGCGGCGGCCCCCGGAGCGCCGGCGGCTGTCGAGGCGCGGCGAGCCGCAGCCATTGCCTTTT
ATGGTAATCGTGCGAGAGGGCGCAGGGACTTCCTTTGTCCCAAATCTGTGCGGAGCCGAAATCTGGGAGG
CGCCGCCGCACCCCCTCTAGCGGGCGCGGGGCGAAGCGGTGCGGCGCCGGCAGGAAGGAAATGGGCGGGG
AGGGCCTTCGTGCGTCGCCGCGCCGCCGTCCCCTTCTCCCTCTCCAGCCTCGGGGCTGTCCGCGGGGGGA
CGGCTGCCTTCGGGGGGGACGGGGCAGGGCGGGGTTCGGCTTCTGGCGTGTGACCGGCGGCTCTAGAGCC
TCTGCTAACCATGTTCATGCCTTCTTCTTTTTCCTACAGCTCCTGGGCAACGTGCTGGTTATTGTGCTGT
CTCATCATTTTGGCAAAGAATTCGAGCTCGGTACCTCGCGAATGCATCTAGATAGCGCTGCCACCATGAC
ATACTTTCCTGAAGAGGTCGTCGAACACATTTTTAGCTTCCTGCCTGCACAGAGAGATAGAAACACAGTG
AGCCTGGTCTGCAAAGTGTGGTACGAGATCGAACGCCTGAGCCGGAGAGGAGTGTTCGTCGGCAACTGCT
ATGCTGTGAGAGCAGGCAGGGTCGCCGCTAGGTTTCCAAATGTGCGCGCACTGACCGTCAAGGGGAAACC
CCACGGCGCCGACTTTAACCTGGTGCCCCCTGATTGGGGAGGATACGCCGGCCCTTGGATCGAGGCAGCC
GCTCGCGGCTGTCATGGACTGGAGGAACTGCGCATGAAGCGAATGGTGGTCTCTGACGAAAGTCTGGAGC
TGCTGGCTCGGAGCTTCCCTAGGTTTCGCGCACTGGTGCTGATTTCTTGCGAAGGCTTCAGCACCGATGG
ACTGGCAGCCGTGGCCTCCCACTGTAAGCTGCTGCGGGAGCTGGACCTCCAGGAGAATGAAGTGGAGGAT
AGAGGCCCCAGATGGCTGTCTTGCTTCCCAGACTCATGTACCAGCCTGGTGTCCCTGAACTTTGCCTGCA
TCAAAGGCGAAGTGAATGCTGGGTCCCTGGAGCGGCTGGTCTCAAGAAGCCCCAACCTGAGGTCTCTGCG
GCTGAACCGGAGCGTGAGCGTGGACACTCTGGCTAAGATTCTGCTGAGAACCCCTAACCTGGAGGATCTG
GGAACCGGCAATCTGACAGACGATTTCCAGACAGAATCCTACTTTAAACTGACTTCTGCCCTGGAGAAGT
GTAAAATGCTGAGGAGTCTGTCAGGATTCTGGGATGCTTCACCCGTGTGCCTGAGCTTTATCTACCCTCT
GTGTGCACAGCTGACAGGCCTGAACCTGAGCTATGCACCAACCCTGGACGCCAGTGATCTGACAAAGATG
ATCTCACGCTGCGTGAAACTCCAGCGACTGTGGGTGCTGGACTGTATTTCCGATAAGGGGCTCCAGGTGG
TCGCCAGCTCCTGCAAGGACCTCCAGGAGCTGAGAGTGTTCCCATCTGATTTTTACGTGGCCGGATATAG
TGCTGTCACTGAGGAAGGCCTGGTGGCAGTCTCACTGGGATGCCCAAAGCTGAACAGCCTGCTGTATTTC
TGTCATCAGATGACTAATGCTGCACTGGTGACCGTCGCCAAGAACTGCCCTAATTTCACCCGATTTCGGC
TGTGTATTCTGGAACCAGGCAAACCCGACGTGGTCACATCCCAGCCACTGGATGAAGGGTTTGGAGCTAT
CGTGAGAGAGTGCAAGGGACTCCAGAGGCTGAGCATTTCCGGCCTGCTGACAGACAAAGTGTTCATGTAC
ATCGGCAAGTATGCTAAGCAGCTGGAGATGCTGAGCATTGCATTTGCCGGAGACTCCGATAAGGGCATGA
TGCACGTGATGAACGGGTGTAAGAATCTGCGAAAACTGGAAATCCGGGACAGCCCTTTCGGGGATGCCGC
TCTGCTGGGAAACTTTGCCAGATACGAGACAATGAGGAGCCTGTGGATGTCTAGTTGCAATGTGACTCTG
AAGGGCTGTCAGGTCCTGGCTAGTAAAATGCCTATGCTGAACGTGGAAGTCATTAATGAGCGGGACGGGT
CTAACGAAATGGAGGAAAATCATGGCGACCTGCCAAAGGTGGAGAAACTGTATGTGTATCGGACCACCGC
AGGGGCAAGAGATGATGCTCCCAACTTTGTGAAGATTCTGAGATCAGGAAGCGGAGCTACTAACTTCAGC
CTGCTGAAGCAGGCTGGAGACGTGGAGGAGAACCCTGGACCTAGATCTAAGGAGAAGAGTGCTTGTCCTA
AAGATCCAGCCAAACCTCCGGCCAAGGCACAAGTTGTGGGATGGCCACCGGTGAGATCATACCGGAAGAA
CGTGATGGTTTCCTGCCAAAAATCAAGCGGTGGCCCGGAGGCGGCGGCGTTCGTGAAGGTATCAATGGAC
GGAGCACCGTACTTGAGGAAAATCGATTTGAGGATGTATAAAGCTAGCATGGTGAGCAAGGGCGAGGAGC
TGTTCACCGGGGTGGTGCCCATCCTGGTCGAGCTGGACGGCGACGTAAACGGCCACAAGTTCAGCGTGTC
CGGCGAGGGCGAGGGCGATGCCACCTACGGCAAGCTGACCCTGAAGTTCATCTGCACCACCGGCAAGCTG
CCCGTGCCCTGGCCCACCCTCGTGACCACCCTGACCTACGGCGTGCAGTGCTTCAGCCGCTACCCCGACC
ACATGAAGCAGCACGACTTCTTCAAGTCCGCCATGCCCGAAGGCTACGTCCAGGAGCGCACCATCTTCTT
CAAGGACGACGGCAACTACAAGACCCGCGCCGAGGTGAAGTTCGAGGGCGACACCCTGGTGAACCGCATC
GAGCTGAAGGGCATCGACTTCAAGGAGGACGGCAACATCCTGGGGCACAAGCTGGAGTACAACTACAACA
GCCACAACGTCTATATCATGGCCGACAAGCAGAAGAACGGCATCAAGGTGAACTTCAAGATCCGCCACAA
CATCGAGGACGGCAGCGTGCAGCTCGCCGACCACTACCAGCAGAACACCCCCATCGGCGACGGCCCCGTG
CTGCTGCCCGACAACCACTACCTGAGCACCCAGTCCGCCCTGAGCAAAGACCCCAACGAGAAGCGCGATC
ACATGGTCCTGCTGGAGTTCGTGACCGCCGCCGGGATCACTCTCGGCATGGACGAGCTGTACAAGGGTGC
AGGCGCCCAAGCTTCGAATTCTGCAGTCGACATGGTCTTCACACTCGAAGATTTCGTTGGGGACTGGCGA
CAGACAGCCGGCTACAACCTGGACCAAGTCCTTGAACAGGGAGGTGTGTCCAGTTTGTTTCAGAATCTCG
GGGTGTCCGTAACTCCGATCCAAAGGATTGTCCTGAGCGGTGAAAATGGGCTGAAGATCGACATCCATGT
CATCATCCCGTATGAAGGTCTGAGCGGCGACCAAATGGGCCAGATCGAAAAAATTTTTAAGGTGGTGTAC
CCTGTGGATGATCATCACTTTAAGGTGATCCTGCACTATGGCACACTGGTAATCGACGGGGTTACGCCGA
ACATGATCGACTATTTCGGACGGCCGTATGAAGGCATCGCCGTGTTCGACGGCAAAAAGATCACTGTAAC
AGGGACCCTGTGGAACGGCAACAAAATTATCGACGAGCGCCTGATCAACCCCGACGGCTCCCTGCTGTTC
CGAGTAACCATCAACGGAGTGACCGGCTGGCGGCTGTGCGAACGCATTCTGGCGTAAGGATCCACCGGAT
CTAGATAACTGATCATAATCAGCCATACCACATTTGTAGAGGTTTTACTTGCTTTAAAAAACCTCCCACA
CCTCCCCCTGAACCTGAAACATAAAATGAATGCAATTGTTGTTGTTAACTTGTTTATTGCAGCTTATAAT
GGTTACAAATAAAGCAATAGCATCACAAATTTCACAAATAAAGCATTTTTTTCACTGCATTCTAGTTGTG
GTTTGTCCAAACTCATCAATGTATCTTAACGCGTCGATCATATTCAATAACCCTTAATATAACTTCGTAT
AATGTATGCTATACGAAGTTATTAGGTCTGAAGAGGAGTTTACGTCCAGCCAAGCTTAGGATCTCGACCT
CGAAATTCTACCGGGTAGGGGAGGCGCTTTTCCCAAGGCAGTCTGGAGCATGCGCTTTAGCAGCCCCGCT
GGGCACTTGGCGCTACACAAGTGGCCTCTGGCCTCGCACACATTCCACATCCACCGGTAGGCGCCAACCG
ACTCCGTTCTTTGGTGGCCCCTTCGCGCCACCTTCTACTCCTCCCCTAGTCAGGAAGTTCCCCCCCGCCC
CGCAGCTCGCGTCGTGCAGGACGTGACAAATGGAAGTAGCACGTCTCACTAGTCTCGTGCAGATGGACAG
CACCGCTGAGCAATGGAAGCGGGTAGGCCTTTGGGGCAGCGGCCAATAGCAGCTTTGCTCCTTCGCTTTC
TGGGCTCAGAGGCTGGGAAGGGGTGGGTCCGGGGGCGGGCTCAGGGGCGGGCTCAGGGGCGGGGCGGGCG
CCCGAAGGTCCTCCGGAGGCCCGGCATTCTGCACGCTTCAAAAGCGCACGTCTGCCGCGCTGTTCTCCTC
TTCCTCATCTCCGGGCCTTTCGACCTGCATCCATCTAGATCTCGAGCAGCTGAAGCTTACCGCTAGCATG
GATAGATCCGGAAAGCCTGAACTCACCGCGACGTCTGTCGAGAAGTTTCTGATCGAAAAGTTCGACAGCG
TCTCCGACCTGATGCAGCTCTCGGAGGGCGAAGAATCTCGTGCTTTCAGCTTCGATGTAGGAGGGCGTGG
ATATGTCCTGCGGGTAAATAGCTGCGCCGATGGTTTCTACAAAGATCGTTATGTTTATCGGCACTTTGCA
TCGGCCGCGCTCCCGATTCCGGAAGTGCTTGACATTGGGGAATTCAGCGAGAGCCTGACCTATTGCATCT
CCCGCCGTGCACAGGGTGTCACGTTGCAAGACCTGCCTGAAACCGAACTGCCCGCTGTTCTGCAGCCGGT
CGCGGAGGCCATGGATGCGATCGCTGCGGCCGATCTTAGCCAGACGAGCGGGTTCGGCCCATTCGGACCG
CAAGGAATCGGTCAATACACTACATGGCGTGATTTCATATGCGCGATTGCTGATCCCCATGTGTATCACT
GGCAAACTGTGATGGACGACACCGTCAGTGCGTCCGTCGCGCAGGCTCTCGATGAGCTGATGCTTTGGGC
CGAGGACTGCCCCGAAGTCCGGCACCTCGTGCACGCGGATTTCGGCTCCAACAATGTCCTGACGGACAAT
GGCCGCATAACAGCGGTCATTGACTGGAGCGAGGCGATGTTCGGGGATTCCCAATACGAGGTCGCCAACA
TCTTCTTCTGGAGGCCGTGGTTGGCTTGTATGGAGCAGCAGACGCGCTACTTCGAGCGGAGGCATCCGGA
GCTTGCAGGATCGCCGCGGCTCCGGGCGTATATGCTCCGCATTGGTCTTGACCAACTCTATCAGAGCTTG
GTTGACGGCAATTTCGATGATGCAGCTTGGGCGCAGGGTCGATGCGACGCAATCGTCCGATCCGGAGCCG
GGACTGTCGGGCGTACACAAATCGCCCGCAGAAGCGCGGCCGTCTGGACCGATGGCTGTGTAGAAGTACT
CGCCGATAGTGGAAACCGACGCCCCAGCACTCGTCCGAGGGCAAAGGAATAGGCTAGCCGCCCGCCCCAC
GACCCGCAGCGCCCGACCGAAAGGAGCGCACGACCCCATGCATCGATGATATCAGATCCCCGGGATGCAG
AAATTGATGATCTATTAAACAATAAAGATGTCCACTAAAATGGAAGTTTTTCCTGTCATACTTTGTTAAG
AAGGGTGAGAACAGAGTACCTACATTTTGAATGGAAGGATTGGAGCTACGGGGGTGGGGGTGGGGTGGGA
TTAGATAAATGCCTGCTCTTTACTGAAGGCTCTTTACTATTGCTTTATGATAATGTTTCATAGTTGGATA
TCATAATTTAAACAAGCAAAACCAAATTAAGGGCCAGCTCATTCCTCCCACTCATGATCTATAGATCTAT
AGATCTCTCGTGGGATCATTGTTTTTCTCTTGATTCCCACTTTGTGGTTCTAAGTACTGTGGTTTCCAAA
TGTGTCAGTTTCATAGCCTGAAGAACGAGATCAGCAGCCTCTGTTCCACATACACTTCATTCTCAGTATT
GTTTTGCCAAGTTCTAATTCCATCAGAAGCTGGTCGAGATCCGGAACCCTTAATATAACTTCGTATAATG
TATGCTATACGAAGTTATTAGGTCCCTCGAAGAGGTTCACTAAGATCTTTCTTGCTTTTACTTTTACTTC
CTTAATACTCAAGTACAATTTTAATGGAGTACTTTTTTACTTTTACTCAAGTAAGATTCTAGCCAGATAC
TTTTACTTTTAATTGAGTAAAATTTTCCCTAAGTACTTGTACTTTCACTTGAGTAAAATTTTTGAGTACT
TTTTACACCTCTGTCAAGAACCATATGCCGGTACCCAATTCGCCCTATAGTGAGTCGTATTACGCGCGCT
CACTGGCCGTCGTTTTACAACGTCGTGACTGGGAAAACCCTGGCGTTACCCAACTTAATCGCCTTGCAGC
ACATCCCCCTTTCGCCAGCTGGCGTAATAGCGAAGAGGCCCGCACCGATCGCCCTTCCCAACAGTTGCGC
AGCCTGAATGGCGAATGGG
[59 nt withheld, positions 8490-8548]
ACCACACCCGCC
[52 nt withheld, positions 8561-8612]
C
[91 nt withheld, positions 8614-8704]
A
[49 nt withheld, positions 8706-8754]
CCTTTGACGTTGGAGTCCACGTTCTTT
[37 nt withheld, positions 8782-8818]
ACCCTATCTCGGTCTATTCTTTTGATTTATAAGGGATTTTGCCGATTTCGGCCTATTGGTTAAAAAATGA
GCTGATTTAACAAAAATTTAACGCGAATTTTAACAAAATATTAACGCTTACAATTTAGGTGGCACTTTTC
GGGGAAATGTGCGCGGAACCCCTATTTGTTTATTTTTCTAAATACATTCAAATATGTATCCGCTCATGAG
ACAATAACCCTGATAAATGCTTCAATAATATTGAAAAAGGAAGAGTATGAGTATTCAACATTTCCGTGTC
GCCCTTATTCCCTTTTTTGCGGCATTTTGCCTTCCTGTTTTTGCTCACCCAGAAACGCTGGTGAAAGTAA
AAGATGCTGAAGATCAGTTGGGTGCACGAGTGGGTTACATCGAACTGGATCTCAACAGCGGTAAGATCCT
TGAGAGTTTTCGCCCCGAAGAACGTTTTCCAATGATGAGCACTTTTAAAGTTCTGCTATGTGGCGCGGTA
TTATCCCGTATTGACGCCGGGCAAGAGCAACTCGGTCGCCGCATACACTATTCTCAGAATGACTTGGTTG
AGTACTCACCAGTCACAGAAAAGCATCTTACGGATGGCATGACAGTAAGAGAATTATGCAGTGCTGCCAT
AACCATGAGTGATAACACTGCGGCCAACTTACTTCTGACAACGATCGGAGGACCGAAGGAGCTAACCGCT
TTTTTGCACAACATGGGGGATCATGTAACTCGCCTTGATCGTTGGGAACCGGAGCTGAATGAAGCCATAC
CAAACGACGAGCGTGACACCACGATGCCTGTAGCAATGGCAACAACGTTGCGCAAACTATTAACTGGCGA
ACTACTTACTCTAGCTTCCCGGCAACAATTAATAGACTGGATGGAGGCGGATAAAGTTGCAGGACCACTT
CTGCGCTCGGCCCTTCCGGCTGGCTGGTTTATTGCTGATAAATCTGGAGCCGGTGAGCGTGGGTCTCGCG
GTATCATTGCAGCACTGGGGCCAGATGGTAAGCCCTCCCGTATCGTAGTTATCTACACGACGGGGAGTCA
GGCAACTATGGATGAACGAAATAGACAGATCGCTGAGATAGGTGCCTCACTGATTAAGCATTGGTAACTG
TCAGACCAAGTTTACTCATATATACTTTAGATTGATTTAAAACTTCATTTTTAATTTAAAAGGATCTAGG
TGAAGATCCTTTTTGATAATCTCATGACCAAAATCCCTTAACGTGAGTTTTCGTTCCACTGAGCGTCAGA
CCCCGTAGAAAAGATCAAAGGATCTTCTTGAGATCCTTTTTTTCTGCGCGTAATCTGCTGCTTGCAAACA
AAAAAACCACCGCTACCAGCGGTGGTTTGTTTGCCGGATCAAGAGCTACCAACTCTTTTTCCGAAGGTAA
CTGGCTTCAGCAGAGCGCAGATACCAAATACTGTTCTTCTAGTGTAGCCGTAGTTAGGCCACCACTTCAA
GAACTCTGTAGCACCGCCTACATACCTCGCTCTGCTAATCCTGTTACCAGTGGCTGCTGCCAGTGGCGAT
AAGTCGTGTCTTACCGGGTTGGACTCAAGACGATAGTTACCGGATAAGGCGCAGCGGTCGGGCTGAACGG
GGGGTTCGTGCACACAGCCCAGCTTGGAGCGAACGACCTACACCGAACTGAGATACCTACAGCGTGAGCT
ATGAGAAAGCGCCACGCTTCCCGAAGGGAGAAAGGCGGACAGGTATCCGGTAAGCGGCAGGGTCGGAACA
GGAGAGCGCACGAGGGAGCTTCCAGGGGGAAACGCCTGGTATCTTTATAGTCCTGTCGGGTTTCGCCACC
TCTGACTTGAGCGTCGATTTTTGTGATGCTCGTCAGGGGGGCGGAGCCTATGGAAAAACGCCAGCAACGC
GGCCTTTTTACGGTTCCTGGCCTTTTGCTGGCCTTTTGCTCACATGTTCTTTCCTGCGTTATCCCCTGAT
TCTGTGGATAACCGTATTACCGCCTTTGAGTGAGCTGATACCGCTCGCCGCAGCCGAACGACCGAGCGCA
GCGAGTCAGTGAGCGAGGAAGCGGAAGAGCGCCCAATACGCAAACCGCCTCTCCCCGCGCGTTGGCCGAT
TCATTAATGCAGCTGGCACGACAGGTTTCCC
