Features (pLannotate 1.2.2; 27 found; start..end, strand, type, name):
     33..54      +  protein_bind   CAP binding site: CAP binding activates transcription in the presence of cAMP. E. coli catabolite activator protein
     69..99      +  promoter       lac promoter: promoter for the E. coli lac operon
    103..125     +  protein_bind   lac operator (fragment): The lac repressor binds to the lac operator to inhibit transcription in E. coli. This inhibition can be relieved by adding lactose or isopropyl-β-D-thiogalactopyranoside (IPTG). lac repressor encoded by lacI
    168..186     +  promoter       T3 promoter: promoter for bacteriophage T3 RNA polymerase
    464..843     +  enhancer       CMV enhancer: human cytomegalovirus immediate early enhancer
    845..1122    +  promoter       chicken β-actin promoter: No description available
   1124..2141    +  intron         chimeric intron: chimera between introns from chicken β-actin and rabbit β-globin
   2190..2207    +  misc_feature   MCS (fragment): pUC18/19 multiple cloning site
   2238..3962    +  CDS            AFB2: AFB2_ARATH - Also known as LRF2. Experimental evidence at protein level: Swiss-Prot protein existence level 1. Component of SCF(ASK-cullin-F-box) E3 ubiquitin ligase complexes, which may mediate the ubiquitination and subsequent proteasomal degradation of target proteins. Confers sensitivity to the virulent bacterial pathogen P.syringae (By similarity). Auxin receptor that mediates Aux/IAA proteins proteasomal degradation and auxin- regulated transcription. Involved in embryogenesis regulation by auxin. From Arabidopsis thaliana (Mouse-ear cress).
   4041..4244    +  CDS            mini-AID: minimal degron from the auxin-responsive IAA17 protein of Arabidopsis thaliana (Kubota et al., 2013) acts as an auxin-inducible degron (AID) in the presence of TIR1
   4251..4967    +  CDS            EGFP: EGFP is a basic (constitutively fluorescent) green fluorescent protein published in 1996, derived from Aequorea victoria. It is reported to be a rapidly-maturing weak dimer with moderate acid sensitivity.
   4980..5003    +  misc_feature   MCS (fragment): multiple cloning site
   5004..5519    +  CDS            Nluc: NanoLuc® luciferase human codon-optimized
   5542..5626    +  CDS            large T antigen (fragment): large T antigen from SV40 (simian virus 40)
   5649..5770    +  polyA_signal   SV40 poly(A) signal: SV40 polyadenylation signal
   5801..5834    -  protein_bind   loxP: Cre-mediated recombination occurs in the 8-bp core sequence (GCATACAT). Cre recombinase
   5895..6394    +  promoter       PGK promoter: mouse phosphoglycerate kinase 1 promoter
   6454..7474    +  CDS            HygR (fragment): aminoglycoside phosphotransferase from E. coli; aph(4)-Ia; confers resistance to hygromycin
   7558..8010    +  polyA_signal   PGK poly(A) signal: mouse phosphoglycerate kinase 1 polyadenylation signal
   8037..8070    -  protein_bind   loxP: Cre-mediated recombination occurs in the 8-bp core sequence (GCATACAT). Cre recombinase
   8306..8324    -  promoter       T7 promoter: promoter for bacteriophage T7 RNA polymerase
   8332..8487    +  CDS            lacZα (fragment): LacZα fragment of β-galactosidase; lacZ fragment
   8492..8920    +  rep_origin     f1 ori (sequence partly withheld): f1 bacteriophage origin of replication; arrow indicates direction of (+) strand synthesis
   8973..9077    +  promoter       AmpR promoter: bla
   9078..9938    +  CDS            AmpR: β-lactamase; bla; confers resistance to ampicillin, carbenicillin, and related antibiotics
  10109..10697   +  rep_origin     ori: high-copy-number ColE1/pMB1/pBR322/pUC origin of replication
  10880..20      +  CDS            lacI (fragment) (across the origin): lac repressor; lacI; The lac repressor binds to the lac operator to inhibit transcription in E. coli. This inhibition can be relieved by adding lactose or isopropyl-β-D-thiogalactopyranoside (IPTG).
>Addgene plasmid #140659 | pMK411 (OsTIR1(F74G) mAID-EGFP-Nluc) | analyzer sequence | sequence record 272996
GACTGGAAAGCGGGCAGTGAGCGCAACGCAATTAATGTGAGTTAGCTCACTCATTAGGCACCCCAGGCTT
TACACTTTATGCTTCCGGCTCGTATGTTGTGTGGAATTGTGAGCGGATAACAATTTCACACAGGAAACAG
CTATGACCATGATTACGCCAAGCGCGCAATTAACCCTCACTAAAGGGAACAAAAGCTGGAGCTCGGATCT
GCTGGGCTTGCTGAAGGTAGGGGGTCAAGAACCAGAGGTGTAAAGTACTTGAGTAATTTTACTTGATTAC
TGTACTTAAGTATTATTTTTGGGGATTTTTACTTTACTTGAGTACAATTAAAAATCAATACTTTTACTTT
TACTTAATTACATTTTTTTAGAAAAAAAAGTACTTTTTACTCCTTACAATTTTATTTACAGTCAAAAAGT
ACTTATTTTTTGGAGATCACTTGGGCCCTCTAGATGCATGCTCGACATTGATTATTGACTAGTTATTAAT
AGTAATCAATTACGGGGTCATTAGTTCATAGCCCATATATGGAGTTCCGCGTTACATAACTTACGGTAAA
TGGCCCGCCTGGCTGACCGCCCAACGACCCCCGCCCATTGACGTCAATAATGACGTATGTTCCCATAGTA
ACGCCAATAGGGACTTTCCATTGACGTCAATGGGTGGAGTATTTACGGTAAACTGCCCACTTGGCAGTAC
ATCAAGTGTATCATATGCCAAGTACGCCCCCTATTGACGTCAATGACGGTAAATGGCCCGCCTGGCATTA
TGCCCAGTACATGACCTTATGGGACTTTCCTACTTGGCAGTACATCTACGTATTAGTCATCGCTATTACC
ATGGTCGAGGTGAGCCCCACGTTCTGCTTCACTCTCCCCATCTCCCCCCCCTCCCCACCCCCAATTTTGT
ATTTATTTATTTTTTAATTATTTTGTGCAGCGATGGGGGCGGGGGGGGGGGGGGGGCGCGCGCCAGGCGG
GGCGGGGCGGGGCGAGGGGCGGGGCGGGGCGAGGCGGAGAGGTGCGGCGGCAGCCAATCAGAGCGGCGCG
CTCCGAAAGTTTCCTTTTATGGCGAGGCGGCGGCGGCGGCGGCCCTATAAAAAGCGAAGCGCGCGGCGGG
CGGGGAGTCGCTGCGACGCTGCCTTCGCCCCGTGCCCCGCTCCGCCGCCGCCTCGCGCCGCCCGCCCCGG
CTCTGACTGACCGCGTTACTCCCACAGGTGAGCGGGCGGGACGGCCCTTCTCCTCCGGGCTGTAATTAGC
GCTTGGTTTAATGACGGCTTGTTTCTTTTCTGTGGCTGCGTGAAAGCCTTGAGGGGCTCCGGGAGGGCCC
TTTGTGCGGGGGGAGCGGCTCGGGGGGTGCGTGCGTGTGTGTGTGCGTGGGGAGCGCCGCGTGCGGCTCC
GCGCTGCCCGGCGGCTGTGAGCGCTGCGGGCGCGGCGCGGGGCTTTGTGCGCTCCGCAGTGTGCGCGAGG
GGAGCGCGGCCGGGGGCGGTGCCCCGCGGTGCGGGGGGGGCTGCGAGGGGAACAAAGGCTGCGTGCGGGG
TGTGTGCGTGGGGGGGTGAGCAGGGGGTGTGGGCGCGTCGGTCGGGCTGCAACCCCCCCTGCACCCCCCT
CCCCGAGTTGCTGAGCACGGCCCGGCTTCGGGTGCGGGGCTCCGTACGGGGCGTGGCGCGGGGCTCGCCG
TGCCGGGCGGGGGGTGGCGGCAGGTGGGGGTGCCGGGCGGGGCGGGGCCGCCTCGGGCCGGGGAGGGCTC
GGGGGAGGGGCGCGGCGGCCCCCGGAGCGCCGGCGGCTGTCGAGGCGCGGCGAGCCGCAGCCATTGCCTT
TTATGGTAATCGTGCGAGAGGGCGCAGGGACTTCCTTTGTCCCAAATCTGTGCGGAGCCGAAATCTGGGA
GGCGCCGCCGCACCCCCTCTAGCGGGCGCGGGGCGAAGCGGTGCGGCGCCGGCAGGAAGGAAATGGGCGG
GGAGGGCCTTCGTGCGTCGCCGCGCCGCCGTCCCCTTCTCCCTCTCCAGCCTCGGGGCTGTCCGCGGGGG
GACGGCTGCCTTCGGGGGGGACGGGGCAGGGCGGGGTTCGGCTTCTGGCGTGTGACCGGCGGCTCTAGAG
CCTCTGCTAACCATGTTCATGCCTTCTTCTTTTTCCTACAGCTCCTGGGCAACGTGCTGGTTATTGTGCT
GTCTCATCATTTTGGCAAAGAATTCGAGCTCGGTACCTCGCGAATGCATCTAGATAGCGCTGCCACCATG
ACATACTTTCCTGAAGAGGTCGTCGAACACATTTTTAGCTTCCTGCCTGCACAGAGAGATAGAAACACAG
TGAGCCTGGTCTGCAAAGTGTGGTACGAGATCGAACGCCTGAGCCGGAGAGGAGTGTTCGTCGGCAACTG
CTATGCTGTGAGAGCAGGCAGGGTCGCCGCTAGGTTTCCAAATGTGCGCGCACTGACCGTCAAGGGGAAA
CCCCACGGCGCCGACTTTAACCTGGTGCCCCCTGATTGGGGAGGATACGCCGGCCCTTGGATCGAGGCAG
CCGCTCGCGGCTGTCATGGACTGGAGGAACTGCGCATGAAGCGAATGGTGGTCTCTGACGAAAGTCTGGA
GCTGCTGGCTCGGAGCTTCCCTAGGTTTCGCGCACTGGTGCTGATTTCTTGCGAAGGCTTCAGCACCGAT
GGACTGGCAGCCGTGGCCTCCCACTGTAAGCTGCTGCGGGAGCTGGACCTCCAGGAGAATGAAGTGGAGG
ATAGAGGCCCCAGATGGCTGTCTTGCTTCCCAGACTCATGTACCAGCCTGGTGTCCCTGAACTTTGCCTG
CATCAAAGGCGAAGTGAATGCTGGGTCCCTGGAGCGGCTGGTCTCAAGAAGCCCCAACCTGAGGTCTCTG
CGGCTGAACCGGAGCGTGAGCGTGGACACTCTGGCTAAGATTCTGCTGAGAACCCCTAACCTGGAGGATC
TGGGAACCGGCAATCTGACAGACGATTTCCAGACAGAATCCTACTTTAAACTGACTTCTGCCCTGGAGAA
GTGTAAAATGCTGAGGAGTCTGTCAGGATTCTGGGATGCTTCACCCGTGTGCCTGAGCTTTATCTACCCT
CTGTGTGCACAGCTGACAGGCCTGAACCTGAGCTATGCACCAACCCTGGACGCCAGTGATCTGACAAAGA
TGATCTCACGCTGCGTGAAACTCCAGCGACTGTGGGTGCTGGACTGTATTTCCGATAAGGGGCTCCAGGT
GGTCGCCAGCTCCTGCAAGGACCTCCAGGAGCTGAGAGTGTTCCCATCTGATTTTTACGTGGCCGGATAT
AGTGCTGTCACTGAGGAAGGCCTGGTGGCAGTCTCACTGGGATGCCCAAAGCTGAACAGCCTGCTGTATT
TCTGTCATCAGATGACTAATGCTGCACTGGTGACCGTCGCCAAGAACTGCCCTAATTTCACCCGATTTCG
GCTGTGTATTCTGGAACCAGGCAAACCCGACGTGGTCACATCCCAGCCACTGGATGAAGGGTTTGGAGCT
ATCGTGAGAGAGTGCAAGGGACTCCAGAGGCTGAGCATTTCCGGCCTGCTGACAGACAAAGTGTTCATGT
ACATCGGCAAGTATGCTAAGCAGCTGGAGATGCTGAGCATTGCATTTGCCGGAGACTCCGATAAGGGCAT
GATGCACGTGATGAACGGGTGTAAGAATCTGCGAAAACTGGAAATCCGGGACAGCCCTTTCGGGGATGCC
GCTCTGCTGGGAAACTTTGCCAGATACGAGACAATGAGGAGCCTGTGGATGTCTAGTTGCAATGTGACTC
TGAAGGGCTGTCAGGTCCTGGCTAGTAAAATGCCTATGCTGAACGTGGAAGTCATTAATGAGCGGGACGG
GTCTAACGAAATGGAGGAAAATCATGGCGACCTGCCAAAGGTGGAGAAACTGTATGTGTATCGGACCACC
GCAGGGGCAAGAGATGATGCTCCCAACTTTGTGAAGATTCTGAGATCAGGAAGCGGAGCTACTAACTTCA
GCCTGCTGAAGCAGGCTGGAGACGTGGAGGAGAACCCTGGACCTAGATCTAAGGAGAAGAGTGCTTGTCC
TAAAGATCCAGCCAAACCTCCGGCCAAGGCACAAGTTGTGGGATGGCCACCGGTGAGATCATACCGGAAG
AACGTGATGGTTTCCTGCCAAAAATCAAGCGGTGGCCCGGAGGCGGCGGCGTTCGTGAAGGTATCAATGG
ACGGAGCACCGTACTTGAGGAAAATCGATTTGAGGATGTATAAAGCTAGCATGGTGAGCAAGGGCGAGGA
GCTGTTCACCGGGGTGGTGCCCATCCTGGTCGAGCTGGACGGCGACGTAAACGGCCACAAGTTCAGCGTG
TCCGGCGAGGGCGAGGGCGATGCCACCTACGGCAAGCTGACCCTGAAGTTCATCTGCACCACCGGCAAGC
TGCCCGTGCCCTGGCCCACCCTCGTGACCACCCTGACCTACGGCGTGCAGTGCTTCAGCCGCTACCCCGA
CCACATGAAGCAGCACGACTTCTTCAAGTCCGCCATGCCCGAAGGCTACGTCCAGGAGCGCACCATCTTC
TTCAAGGACGACGGCAACTACAAGACCCGCGCCGAGGTGAAGTTCGAGGGCGACACCCTGGTGAACCGCA
TCGAGCTGAAGGGCATCGACTTCAAGGAGGACGGCAACATCCTGGGGCACAAGCTGGAGTACAACTACAA
CAGCCACAACGTCTATATCATGGCCGACAAGCAGAAGAACGGCATCAAGGTGAACTTCAAGATCCGCCAC
AACATCGAGGACGGCAGCGTGCAGCTCGCCGACCACTACCAGCAGAACACCCCCATCGGCGACGGCCCCG
TGCTGCTGCCCGACAACCACTACCTGAGCACCCAGTCCGCCCTGAGCAAAGACCCCAACGAGAAGCGCGA
TCACATGGTCCTGCTGGAGTTCGTGACCGCCGCCGGGATCACTCTCGGCATGGACGAGCTGTACAAGGGT
GCAGGCGCCCAAGCTTCGAATTCTGCAGTCGACATGGTCTTCACACTCGAAGATTTCGTTGGGGACTGGC
GACAGACAGCCGGCTACAACCTGGACCAAGTCCTTGAACAGGGAGGTGTGTCCAGTTTGTTTCAGAATCT
CGGGGTGTCCGTAACTCCGATCCAAAGGATTGTCCTGAGCGGTGAAAATGGGCTGAAGATCGACATCCAT
GTCATCATCCCGTATGAAGGTCTGAGCGGCGACCAAATGGGCCAGATCGAAAAAATTTTTAAGGTGGTGT
ACCCTGTGGATGATCATCACTTTAAGGTGATCCTGCACTATGGCACACTGGTAATCGACGGGGTTACGCC
GAACATGATCGACTATTTCGGACGGCCGTATGAAGGCATCGCCGTGTTCGACGGCAAAAAGATCACTGTA
ACAGGGACCCTGTGGAACGGCAACAAAATTATCGACGAGCGCCTGATCAACCCCGACGGCTCCCTGCTGT
TCCGAGTAACCATCAACGGAGTGACCGGCTGGCGGCTGTGCGAACGCATTCTGGCGTAAGGATCCACCGG
ATCTAGATAACTGATCATAATCAGCCATACCACATTTGTAGAGGTTTTACTTGCTTTAAAAAACCTCCCA
CACCTCCCCCTGAACCTGAAACATAAAATGAATGCAATTGTTGTTGTTAACTTGTTTATTGCAGCTTATA
ATGGTTACAAATAAAGCAATAGCATCACAAATTTCACAAATAAAGCATTTTTTTCACTGCATTCTAGTTG
TGGTTTGTCCAAACTCATCAATGTATCTTAACGCGTCGATCATATTCAATAACCCTTAATATAACTTCGT
ATAATGTATGCTATACGAAGTTATTAGGTCTGAAGAGGAGTTTACGTCCAGCCAAGCTTAGGATCTCGAC
CTCGAAATTCTACCGGGTAGGGGAGGCGCTTTTCCCAAGGCAGTCTGGAGCATGCGCTTTAGCAGCCCCG
CTGGGCACTTGGCGCTACACAAGTGGCCTCTGGCCTCGCACACATTCCACATCCACCGGTAGGCGCCAAC
CGACTCCGTTCTTTGGTGGCCCCTTCGCGCCACCTTCTACTCCTCCCCTAGTCAGGAAGTTCCCCCCCGC
CCCGCAGCTCGCGTCGTGCAGGACGTGACAAATGGAAGTAGCACGTCTCACTAGTCTCGTGCAGATGGAC
AGCACCGCTGAGCAATGGAAGCGGGTAGGCCTTTGGGGCAGCGGCCAATAGCAGCTTTGCTCCTTCGCTT
TCTGGGCTCAGAGGCTGGGAAGGGGTGGGTCCGGGGGCGGGCTCAGGGGCGGGCTCAGGGGCGGGGCGGG
CGCCCGAAGGTCCTCCGGAGGCCCGGCATTCTGCACGCTTCAAAAGCGCACGTCTGCCGCGCTGTTCTCC
TCTTCCTCATCTCCGGGCCTTTCGACCTGCATCCATCTAGATCTCGAGCAGCTGAAGCTTACCGCTAGCA
TGGATAGATCCGGAAAGCCTGAACTCACCGCGACGTCTGTCGAGAAGTTTCTGATCGAAAAGTTCGACAG
CGTCTCCGACCTGATGCAGCTCTCGGAGGGCGAAGAATCTCGTGCTTTCAGCTTCGATGTAGGAGGGCGT
GGATATGTCCTGCGGGTAAATAGCTGCGCCGATGGTTTCTACAAAGATCGTTATGTTTATCGGCACTTTG
CATCGGCCGCGCTCCCGATTCCGGAAGTGCTTGACATTGGGGAATTCAGCGAGAGCCTGACCTATTGCAT
CTCCCGCCGTGCACAGGGTGTCACGTTGCAAGACCTGCCTGAAACCGAACTGCCCGCTGTTCTGCAGCCG
GTCGCGGAGGCCATGGATGCGATCGCTGCGGCCGATCTTAGCCAGACGAGCGGGTTCGGCCCATTCGGAC
CGCAAGGAATCGGTCAATACACTACATGGCGTGATTTCATATGCGCGATTGCTGATCCCCATGTGTATCA
CTGGCAAACTGTGATGGACGACACCGTCAGTGCGTCCGTCGCGCAGGCTCTCGATGAGCTGATGCTTTGG
GCCGAGGACTGCCCCGAAGTCCGGCACCTCGTGCACGCGGATTTCGGCTCCAACAATGTCCTGACGGACA
ATGGCCGCATAACAGCGGTCATTGACTGGAGCGAGGCGATGTTCGGGGATTCCCAATACGAGGTCGCCAA
CATCTTCTTCTGGAGGCCGTGGTTGGCTTGTATGGAGCAGCAGACGCGCTACTTCGAGCGGAGGCATCCG
GAGCTTGCAGGATCGCCGCGGCTCCGGGCGTATATGCTCCGCATTGGTCTTGACCAACTCTATCAGAGCT
TGGTTGACGGCAATTTCGATGATGCAGCTTGGGCGCAGGGTCGATGCGACGCAATCGTCCGATCCGGAGC
CGGGACTGTCGGGCGTACACAAATCGCCCGCAGAAGCGCGGCCGTCTGGACCGATGGCTGTGTAGAAGTA
CTCGCCGATAGTGGAAACCGACGCCCCAGCACTCGTCCGAGGGCAAAGGAATAGGCTAGCCGCCCGCCCC
ACGACCCGCAGCGCCCGACCGAAAGGAGCGCACGACCCCATGCATCGATGATATCAGATCCCCGGGATGC
AGAAATTGATGATCTATTAAACAATAAAGATGTCCACTAAAATGGAAGTTTTTCCTGTCATACTTTGTTA
AGAAGGGTGAGAACAGAGTACCTACATTTTGAATGGAAGGATTGGAGCTACGGGGGTGGGGGTGGGGTGG
GATTAGATAAATGCCTGCTCTTTACTGAAGGCTCTTTACTATTGCTTTATGATAATGTTTCATAGTTGGA
TATCATAATTTAAACAAGCAAAACCAAATTAAGGGCCAGCTCATTCCTCCCACTCATGATCTATAGATCT
ATAGATCTCTCGTGGGATCATTGTTTTTCTCTTGATTCCCACTTTGTGGTTCTAAGTACTGTGGTTTCCA
AATGTGTCAGTTTCATAGCCTGAAGAACGAGATCAGCAGCCTCTGTTCCACATACACTTCATTCTCAGTA
TTGTTTTGCCAAGTTCTAATTCCATCAGAAGCTGGTCGAGATCCGGAACCCTTAATATAACTTCGTATAA
TGTATGCTATACGAAGTTATTAGGTCCCTCGAAGAGGTTCACTAAGATCTTTCTTGCTTTTACTTTTACT
TCCTTAATACTCAAGTACAATTTTAATGGAGTACTTTTTTACTTTTACTCAAGTAAGATTCTAGCCAGAT
ACTTTTACTTTTAATTGAGTAAAATTTTCCCTAAGTACTTGTACTTTCACTTGAGTAAAATTTTTGAGTA
CTTTTTACACCTCTGTCAAGAACCATATGCCGGTACCCAATTCGCCCTATAGTGAGTCGTATTACGCGCG
CTCACTGGCCGTCGTTTTACAACGTCGTGACTGGGAAAACCCTGGCGTTACCCAACTTAATCGCCTTGCA
GCACATCCCCCTTTCGCCAGCTGGCGTAATAGCGAAGAGGCCCGCACCGATCGCCCTTCCCAACAGTTGC
GCAGCCTGAATGGCGAATGGG
[124 nt withheld, positions 8492-8615]
C
[91 nt withheld, positions 8617-8707]
A
[49 nt withheld, positions 8709-8757]
CCTTTGACGTTGGAGTCCACGTTCTTT
[37 nt withheld, positions 8785-8821]
ACCCTATCTCGGTCTATTCTTTTGATTTATAAGGGATTTTGCCGATTTCGGCCTATTGGTTAAAAAATGA
GCTGATTTAACAAAAATTTAACGCGAATTTTAACAAAATATTAACGCTTACAATTTAGGTGGCACTTTTC
GGGGAAATGTGCGCGGAACCCCTATTTGTTTATTTTTCTAAATACATTCAAATATGTATCCGCTCATGAG
ACAATAACCCTGATAAATGCTTCAATAATATTGAAAAAGGAAGAGTATGAGTATTCAACATTTCCGTGTC
GCCCTTATTCCCTTTTTTGCGGCATTTTGCCTTCCTGTTTTTGCTCACCCAGAAACGCTGGTGAAAGTAA
AAGATGCTGAAGATCAGTTGGGTGCACGAGTGGGTTACATCGAACTGGATCTCAACAGCGGTAAGATCCT
TGAGAGTTTTCGCCCCGAAGAACGTTTTCCAATGATGAGCACTTTTAAAGTTCTGCTATGTGGCGCGGTA
TTATCCCGTATTGACGCCGGGCAAGAGCAACTCGGTCGCCGCATACACTATTCTCAGAATGACTTGGTTG
AGTACTCACCAGTCACAGAAAAGCATCTTACGGATGGCATGACAGTAAGAGAATTATGCAGTGCTGCCAT
AACCATGAGTGATAACACTGCGGCCAACTTACTTCTGACAACGATCGGAGGACCGAAGGAGCTAACCGCT
TTTTTGCACAACATGGGGGATCATGTAACTCGCCTTGATCGTTGGGAACCGGAGCTGAATGAAGCCATAC
CAAACGACGAGCGTGACACCACGATGCCTGTAGCAATGGCAACAACGTTGCGCAAACTATTAACTGGCGA
ACTACTTACTCTAGCTTCCCGGCAACAATTAATAGACTGGATGGAGGCGGATAAAGTTGCAGGACCACTT
CTGCGCTCGGCCCTTCCGGCTGGCTGGTTTATTGCTGATAAATCTGGAGCCGGTGAGCGTGGGTCTCGCG
GTATCATTGCAGCACTGGGGCCAGATGGTAAGCCCTCCCGTATCGTAGTTATCTACACGACGGGGAGTCA
GGCAACTATGGATGAACGAAATAGACAGATCGCTGAGATAGGTGCCTCACTGATTAAGCATTGGTAACTG
TCAGACCAAGTTTACTCATATATACTTTAGATTGATTTAAAACTTCATTTTTAATTTAAAAGGATCTAGG
TGAAGATCCTTTTTGATAATCTCATGACCAAAATCCCTTAACGTGAGTTTTCGTTCCACTGAGCGTCAGA
CCCCGTAGAAAAGATCAAAGGATCTTCTTGAGATCCTTTTTTTCTGCGCGTAATCTGCTGCTTGCAAACA
AAAAAACCACCGCTACCAGCGGTGGTTTGTTTGCCGGATCAAGAGCTACCAACTCTTTTTCCGAAGGTAA
CTGGCTTCAGCAGAGCGCAGATACCAAATACTGTCCTTCTAGTGTAGCCGTAGTTAGGCCACCACTTCAA
GAACTCTGTAGCACCGCCTACATACCTCGCTCTGCTAATCCTGTTACCAGTGGCTGCTGCCAGTGGCGAT
AAGTCGTGTCTTACCGGGTTGGACTCAAGACGATAGTTACCGGATAAGGCGCAGCGGTCGGGCTGAACGG
GGGGTTCGTGCACACAGCCCAGCTTGGAGCGAACGACCTACACCGAACTGAGATACCTACAGCGTGAGCT
ATGAGAAAGCGCCACGCTTCCCGAAGGGAGAAAGGCGGACAGGTATCCGGTAAGCGGCAGGGTCGGAACA
GGAGAGCGCACGAGGGAGCTTCCAGGGGGAAACGCCTGGTATCTTTATAGTCCTGTCGGGTTTCGCCACC
TCTGACTTGAGCGTCGATTTTTGTGATGCTCGTCAGGGGGGCGGAGCCTATGGAAAAACGCCAGCAACGC
GGCCTTTTTACGGTTCCTGGCCTTTTGCTGGCCTTTTGCTCACATGTTCTTTCCTGCGTTATCCCCTGAT
TCTGTGGATAACCGTATTACCGCCTTTGAGTGAGCTGATACCGCTCGCCGCAGCCGAACGACCGAGCGCA
GCGAGTCAGTGAGCGAGGAAGCGGAAGAGCGCCCAATACGCAAACCGCCTCTCCCCGCGCGTTGGCCGAT
TCATTAATGCAGCTGGCACGACAGGTTTCCC
